Addgene plasmid #35705: pEGFP-Syx2
Depositing lab: Arie Horowitz. Depositing organization: Dartmouth College and Medical School. Publication: A PDZ-binding motif as a critical determinant of Rho guanine exchange factor function and cell phenotype. Liu M, Horowitz A. Mol Biol Cell. 2006 Apr;17(4):1880-7. Epub 2006 Feb 8. 10.1091/mbc.e06-01-0002 PubMed 16467373.
Backbone
  Vector backbone: pEGFP-C
  Backbone manufacturer: Clontech
  Backbone size w/o insert (bp): 4700
  Vector type: Mammalian Expression
  Selectable markers: Neomycin (select with G418)
Growth in bacteria
  Bacterial resistance: Kanamycin, 50 μg/mL
  Growth temperature: 37°C
  Growth strain: DH5alpha
  Copy number: High Copy
Gene/Insert
  Gene/Insert name: Syx2 (alt name: synectin-binding RhoA ex-change factor)
  Species: M. musculus (mouse)
  Insert size (bp): 3213
  Mutation: R205K
  Entrez Gene: Plekhg5 (a.k.a. Syx)
  Promoter: CMV
  Tag / fusion protein: EGFP (N terminal on backbone)
  Cloning method: Restriction Enzyme; 5′ cloning site BglII (not destroyed); 3′ cloning site BamHI (not destroyed)
  Sequencing primers: 5′ EGFP-C
Terms and licenses: Academic/Nonprofit Terms; Industry Terms: Not Available to Industry
Depositor comments: This construct contains a R205K mutation when compared to GenBank ID NP_001004156.1 This mutation reflects the sequence of the original mouse cDNA clone and was not introduced erroneously. The plasmid is exactly as described in the associated publication.
How to cite: pEGFP-Syx2 was a gift from Arie Horowitz (Addgene plasmid # 35705 ; http://n2t.net/addgene:35705 ; RRID:Addgene_35705)
