[The description below was written by a language model from this plasmid's Addgene catalogue record.]
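Description:
pEGFP-Syx2 is a mammalian expression plasmid built on the Clontech pEGFP-C backbone (about 4.7 kb without insert). It carries a roughly 3.2 kb mouse cDNA encoding Syx2, a form of the synectin-binding RhoA exchange factor (gene Plekhg5, also known as Syx). The insert was cloned between BglII and BamHI sites, both of which remain intact. This places it downstream of the EGFP coding sequence, so the CMV promoter drives expression of a fusion protein with EGFP at the N terminus of Syx2. The plasmid is maintained at high copy number in E. coli under kanamycin selection. The backbone's neomycin resistance marker allows G418 selection of transfected mammalian cells, so stable lines can be made as well as transient transfections. No feature table is provided with the record, so other backbone elements such as the origins of replication and polyadenylation signals are not itemised.

The Syx2 sequence differs from the GenBank reference protein by an R205K substitution. The depositor states that this change was present in the original mouse cDNA clone rather than introduced during cloning, and that the plasmid matches the construct described in the associated publication. That study examined a PDZ-binding motif as a determinant of Rho guanine nucleotide exchange factor function and cell phenotype. The construct is therefore suited to expressing fluorescently tagged Syx2 in cultured mammalian cells, for example to follow its subcellular localisation or to assess the effects of its expression on cell behaviour. The record does not describe how Syx2 differs from other Syx forms.
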