>Addgene plasmid #35705 | pEGFP-Syx2 | addgene partial sequence | sequence record 45128 | EGFP-C 5'-CATGGTCCTGCTGGAGTTCGTG-3'
AGTCCGGACTCAGATCTGGGACAGGACCGGGCGTCTCCGGGCGCCGAGCAGCAGCCAGGCCCAGCTCTGA
GCTACCCTCCCCAGACTCCCAGCTCCTCTGGGTCGGGGGTCATGCCCACAGCAGCGACAGCCAGGTATGC
CATCATGCCGACTGCCAGCAGCTGCACCACCGGGGGCCTCTCAACCTGTGTGAGACCTGTGATAGCAAGT
TCCACAGCACCCTGCACTACGACGGCCATGTCCGATTTGACCTGCCCCCGCAAGGCTCTGTCCTGGCCCG
GAATGTTTCCACCCGGTCCTGTCCTCCCCGCACCAGCCCTGCTGCAGACCTGGAGGAAGAAGAGGAAGGC
TGTACCGACGGAAAAGGGGACCGGAAGAGCGCCGGCCTAAAAATCTCTAAGAAGAAAGCAAGGAGGAGAC
ACACAGATGACCCGAGCAAGGAGTGCTTCACCTTGAAATTCGACCTGAACGTGGACATCGAAACAGAAAT
TGTGCCAGCCATGAAGAAGAAGTCACTGGGGGAAGTACTGCTGCCTGTGTTTGAGAGGAAGGGCATCGCA
CTGGGCAAGGTAGACATCTACCTGGATCAATCCAACACACCCCTGTCCCTCACCTTCGAGGCCTACAAGT
TTGGAGGACACTACCTGCGGGTCAAAGCCAAGCCGGGGGACGAGGGCAAGGTGGAGCAGGGAGTGAAGGA
TTCCAAGTCCCTCAGTCTGCCAGCCCTGAGGCCCAGTGGGGCTGGGCCCCCTGTGTCGGAACGTGTGGAC
CCTCAGAGCCGCCGAGAGAGCAGTCTGGACATCTTGGCCCCTGGCCGCCGTCGCAAGAACATGTCTGAAT
TCCTGGGAGAGGCAG
