>Addgene plasmid #35705 | pEGFP-Syx2 | addgene partial sequence | sequence record 46229 | EXFP-R 5'-GTCTTGTAGTTGCCGTCGTC-3'
CCTTCGGGCATGGCGGACTTGAAGAAGTCGTGCTGCTTCATGTGGTCGGGGTAGCGGCTGAAGCACTGCA
CGCCGTAGGTCAGGGTGGTCACGAGGGTGGGCCAGGGCACGGGCAGCTTGCCGGTGGTGCAGATGAACTT
CAGGGTCAGCTTGCCGTAGGTGGCATCGCCCTCGCCCTCGCCGGACACGCTGAACTTGTGGCCGTTTACG
TCGCCGTCCAGCTCGACCAGGATGGGCACCACCCCGGTGAACAGCTCCTCGCCCTTGCTCACCATGGTGG
CGACCGGTAGCGCTAGCGGATCTGACGGTTCACTAAACCAGCTCTGCTTATATAGACCTCCCACCGTACA
CGCCTACCGCCCATTTGCGTCAATGGGGCGGAGTTGTTACGACATTTTGGAAAGTCCCGTTGATTTTGGT
GCCAAAACAAACTCCCATTGACGTCAATGGGGTGGAGACTTGGAAATCCCCGTGAGTCAAACCGCTATCC
ACGCCCATTGATGTACTGCCAAAACCGCATCACCATGGTAATAGCGATGACTAATACGTAGATGTACTGC
CAAGTAGGAAAGTCCCATAAGGTCATGTACTGGGCATAATGCCAGGCGGGCCATTTACCGTCATTGACGT
CAATAGGGGGCGTACTTGGCATATGATACACTTGATGTACTGCCAAGTGGGCAGTTTACCGTAAATACTC
CACCCATTGACGTCAATGGAAAGTCCCTATTGGCGTTACTATGGGAACATACGTCATTATTGACGTCAAT
GGGCGGGGGTCGTTGGGCGGTCAGCCAGGCGGGCCATTTACCGTAAGTTATGTAACGCGGAACTCCATAT
ATGGGCTATGAACTAATGACCCCGTAATTGATTACTATTAATAACTAA
