>Addgene plasmid #35705 | pEGFP-Syx2 | addgene partial sequence | sequence record 46230 | SV40pA-R 5'-GAAATTTGTGATGCTATTGC-3'
ACAACAACAATTGCATTCATTTTATGTTTCAGGTTCAGGGGGAGGTGTGGGAGGTTTTTTAAAGCAAGTA
AAACCTCTACAAATGTGGTATGGCTGATTATGATCAGTTATCTAGATCCGGTGGATCCACTAGTAACGGC
CGCCAGTGTGCTGGAATTCGCCCTTGCGGTGAAGCAGGTGCTGCATCCCCAGAGGACAGGGCTCTCTACT
GTCTCTTATTCAGTGGCACCCTAGGGGTCTCCTGCTCACACCTCCCTGCAAGGGGTGGGAAGAAAGTCCA
TCTTGGCTGGTGGCAATCACAAAATGGTTCTAGCGAAACCCTCACCTCTGCCACAGCCCTCTCCCCCCTT
CACTCCAGCCTGCTAGATACCCCACGCCCGCCCAGCCACTAGAGTGGGTCGAAAGCTCTGCTTCCCATTC
AGCCTCCAGAGGCTGATCGTCGCAGACATGGCTGTCACTACCCACTACCCATGCCATCACAGAATCATCT
GTCCCTCCCCTGGCCGGGCCACTCACGAGGCAGTGAGCGTGGAGTTGAGCAGCAGGGTGGTCCTGATCCG
GTAGAGCTGGGCCAGGGTCAGCTTCCTGTGTTGAGCAGAGACCCCTGAGGGAGGCTCAGACTGCACCCTG
GACATAGTCCCAGAAGGCATCTCTCTGCATCTCCTTCGGGCAGAATCTGCAGGTCCCCCAGTCATGTGGC
TAGGTCTGTTCTCAGATTCTGACAACTGAGGGCCATGGCAGGGGTCACACATCCCTGGACCATTCCAGCC
AGGACCACCTTCCTGAAGGGGGCGCTGAGTCCTAACCCCAGGGGCCACAGAGATCAGGCACAGTTCTGAC
AGGCTGCGGCTGGGA
